Addgene plasmid #14656: pcDNAI Tat C30G HA (P#38)
Depositing lab: Matija Peterlin. Depositing organization: University of California, San Francisco (UCSF). Publication: The human immunodeficiency virus transactivator Tat interacts with the RNA polymerase II holoenzyme. Cujec TP, Cho H, Maldonado E, Meyer J, Reinberg D, Peterlin BM. Mol Cell Biol. 1997 Apr . 17(4):1817-23. PubMed 9121429.
Backbone
  Vector backbone: pcDNAI/Amp
  Backbone manufacturer: Invitrogen
  Backbone size w/o insert (bp): 4000
  Vector type: Mammalian Expression
Growth in bacteria
  Bacterial resistance: Ampicillin, 100 μg/mL
  Growth temperature: 37°C
  Growth strain: DH5alpha
  Copy number: High Copy
Gene/Insert
  Gene/Insert name: Tat
  Species: HIV
  Insert size (bp): 1080
  Mutation: C30G C34G
  Entrez Gene: tat (a.k.a. HIV1gp5)
  Tag / fusion protein: HA (C terminal on insert)
  Cloning method: Restriction Enzyme; 5′ cloning site BamHI (not destroyed); 3′ cloning site EcoRI (not destroyed)
  Sequencing primers: 5′ CMV-F
Terms and licenses: Academic/Nonprofit Terms; Industry Terms: Not Available to Industry
Depositor comments: Mutant Tat gene: C30G is in the activation domain of Tat and renders Tat inactive without affecting its RNA-binding ability or protein expression levels.
How to cite: pcDNAI Tat C30G HA (P#38) was a gift from Matija Peterlin (Addgene plasmid # 14656 ; http://n2t.net/addgene:14656 ; RRID:Addgene_14656)
