[The description below was written by a language model from this plasmid's Addgene catalogue record.]
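Description:
pcDNAI Tat C30G HA is a mammalian expression plasmid built on the Invitrogen pcDNAI/Amp backbone (about 4 kb without insert). It is maintained in E. coli as a high-copy plasmid under ampicillin selection. The record does not list the promoter explicitly, but the use of a CMV forward primer for sequencing is consistent with a CMV promoter lying upstream of the insert and driving its transcription in transfected mammalian cells. No feature table accompanies the entry, so other backbone elements such as origins and polyadenylation signals are not documented here.

The insert, recorded as roughly 1.08 kb and cloned between retained BamHI and EcoRI sites, encodes the HIV transactivator Tat carrying a C-terminal HA epitope tag for detection or immunoprecipitation with anti-HA antibodies. It is a mutant allele: the plasmid name and the depositor comments refer to C30G, while the mutation field lists both C30G and C34G, so the record is not fully consistent about whether one or two cysteines are substituted. According to the depositor, the C30G change lies in the activation domain of Tat and renders the protein transcriptionally inactive without impairing its RNA-binding ability or its expression level.

This makes the construct a useful negative control alongside wild-type Tat in experiments that separate the activation function from RNA binding. Typical examples are transactivation assays or pull-downs testing Tat's association with host transcription machinery, in keeping with the associated study of Tat's interaction with the RNA polymerase II holoenzyme.
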