>Addgene plasmid #14656 | pcDNAI Tat C30G HA (P#38) | addgene partial sequence | sequence record 21215 | 14656 with SP6
GCTCGAGCGGCCGCCAGTGTGATGGATATCTGCAGAATTCTCAGGCAGCGTAATCTGGAACATCGTATGG
GTAATCGAACGGATCTGTCTCTGTCTCTCTCTCCACCTTCTTCTTCGATTCCGTGGGCCCTGTCGGGTCC
CCTCGGGACTGGGAGGCGGGTTGCTTTGATAGAGAAGCTTGATGAGTCTGACTGTCCTGAGGAGCTCTTC
GTCGCTGTCTCCGCTTCTTCCTGCCATAGGAGATGCCTAAGCCTTTTCTTGTGAAACACGCGTACCCATG
AAAGCAGCCCTTTTTACAATAGCAATTGTTACAAGCAGTCCTAGGCTGACTTCCTGGATGCTTCCAGGGC
TCTAGATTAGGATCTACTGGCTCCATGGTGGCGGATCCGAGCTCGGTACCAAGCTTGGGTCTCCCTATAG
TGAGTCGTATTAATTTCGATAAGCCAGTAAGCAGTGGGTTCTCTAGTTAGCCAGAGAGCTCTGCTTATAT
AGACCTCCCACCGTACACGCCTACCGCCCATTTGCGTCAATGGGGCGGAGTTGTTACGACATTTTGGAAA
GTCCCGTTGATTTTGGTGCCAAAACAAACTCCCATTGACGTCA
